Addgene plasmid #208372: Lenti-TO-Δ37-HA PPM1H
Purpose: Lentiviral expression of HA-tagged human Δ37-PPM1H
Depositing lab: Suzanne Pfeffer. Depositing organization: Stanford University. Publication: Localization of PPM1H phosphatase tunes Parkinson's disease-linked LRRK2 kinase-mediated Rab GTPase phosphorylation and ciliogenesis. Yeshaw WM, Adhikari A, Chiang CY, Dhekne HS, Wawro PS, Pfeffer SR. Proc Natl Acad Sci U S A. 2023 Oct 31;120(44):e2315171120. doi: 10.1073/pnas.2315171120. Epub 2023 Oct 27. PubMed 37889931.
Backbone
  Vector backbone: Lenti-TO
  Vector type: Mammalian Expression, Lentiviral
Growth in bacteria
  Bacterial resistance: Ampicillin, 100 μg/mL
  Growth temperature: 37°C
  Growth strain: NEB Stable
  Copy number: High Copy
Gene/Insert
  Gene/Insert name: delta37-HA PPM1H
  Species: H. sapiens (human)
  Mutation: delta37
  Entrez Gene: PPM1H (a.k.a. ARHCL1, NERPP-2C, URCC2)
  Cloning method: Restriction Enzyme; 5′ cloning site Unknown (unknown if destroyed); 3′ cloning site Unknown (unknown if destroyed)
Terms and licenses: Academic/Nonprofit Terms; Industry Terms: Not Available to Industry
How to cite: Lenti-TO-Δ37-HA PPM1H was a gift from Suzanne Pfeffer (Addgene plasmid # 208372 ; http://n2t.net/addgene:208372 ; RRID:Addgene_208372)
