[The description below was written by a language model from this plasmid's Addgene catalogue record and pLannotate feature annotations shown in this document.]
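Description:
Lenti-TO-Δ37-HA PPM1H is a lentiviral transfer plasmid for expressing an HA-tagged, N-terminally truncated (Δ37) form of the human protein phosphatase PPM1H in mammalian cells. It is propagated in E. coli at high copy through a ColE1/pUC-type origin and selected with ampicillin via the β-lactamase gene. The viral portion follows a third-generation layout. An RSV promoter fused to a truncated HIV-1 5' LTR drives genomic RNA production in packaging cells. This is followed by the Ψ packaging signal with a gag fragment, the Rev response element for Rev-dependent nuclear export, and the cPPT/CTS, which aids nuclear import of the reverse-transcribed genome. A WPRE, which enhances transcript stability and expression, and a truncated 3' LTR close the provirus, with an SV40 poly(A) signal and SV40 origin lying outside it.

The payload consists of two units. A TRE3G tetracycline-responsive promoter sits directly upstream of the PPM1H coding sequence, so expression of the phosphatase should be doxycycline-inducible. The HA tag named in the record is not separately annotated, and its position is not stated. Downstream, an EF-1α core promoter combined with an HTLV-1 LTR segment drives a tetR-derived reading frame, presumably the Tet regulator that controls TRE3G. A blasticidin S deaminase gene follows, across the numbering origin of the circular map, for selection of transduced cells. How these two coding regions are linked is not annotated.

A second, shorter sequencing record covers only part of the plasmid and agrees with the full sequence over the backbone, the 5' viral elements, TRE3G and part of PPM1H. The associated study concerns how PPM1H localization affects LRRK2-dependent Rab GTPase phosphorylation and ciliogenesis.
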