Features (pLannotate 1.2.2; 28 found; start..end, strand, type, name):
      8..406     +  CDS            BSD: blasticidin S deaminase; Aspergillus terreus BSD; confers resistance to blasticidin
    413..1001    +  misc_feature   WPRE: woodchuck hepatitis virus posttranscriptional regulatory element
    996..1103    +  CDS            nef (fragment): NEF_SIVS4 - Experimental evidence at protein level: Swiss-Prot protein existence level 1. Interferes with TCR signaling from the cell membrane. Interacts with CD247/TCRZ (TCR zeta chain) and exert potent down- regulation of cell surface TCR/CD3 complexes. From Simian immunodeficiency virus (isolate F236/smH4) (SIV-sm) (Simian immunodeficiency virus sooty mangabey monkey).
   1128..1308    +  LTR            5' LTR (truncated): truncated 5' long terminal repeat (LTR) from HIV-1
   1380..1501    +  polyA_signal   SV40 poly(A) signal: SV40 polyadenylation signal
   1541..1676    +  rep_origin     SV40 ori: SV40 origin of replication
   1733..1749    -  protein_bind   lac operator: The lac repressor binds to the lac operator to inhibit transcription in E. coli. This inhibition can be relieved by adding lactose or isopropyl-β-D-thiogalactopyranoside (IPTG). lac repressor encoded by lacI
   1757..1787    -  promoter       lac promoter: promoter for the E. coli lac operon
   1802..1823    -  protein_bind   CAP binding site: CAP binding activates transcription in the presence of cAMP. E. coli catabolite activator protein
   1836..1928    -  CDS            lacI (fragment): lac repressor; lacI; The lac repressor binds to the lac operator to inhibit transcription in E. coli. This inhibition can be relieved by adding lactose or isopropyl-β-D-thiogalactopyranoside (IPTG).
   2111..2699    -  rep_origin     ori: high-copy-number ColE1/pMB1/pBR322/pUC origin of replication
   2870..3730    -  CDS            AmpR: β-lactamase; bla; confers resistance to ampicillin, carbenicillin, and related antibiotics
   3731..3835    -  promoter       AmpR promoter: bla
   3930..3965    +  CDS            rop (fragment): Rop protein, which maintains plasmids at low copy number; rop
   4067..4166    +  misc_feature   bom (fragment): basis of mobility region from pBR322
   4172..4326    -  CDS            lacZα (fragment): LacZα fragment of β-galactosidase; lacZ fragment
   4340..4566    +  promoter       RSV promoter: Rous sarcoma virus enhancer/promoter
   4567..4747    +  LTR            5' LTR (truncated): truncated 5' long terminal repeat (LTR) from HIV-1
   4794..4919    +  misc_feature   HIV-1 Ψ: packaging signal of human immunodeficiency virus type 1
   4903..5241    +  CDS            HIV-1 gag (fragment): gag protein from human immunodeficiency virus 1; gag
   5412..5645    +  misc_feature   RRE: The Rev response element (RRE) of HIV-1 allows for Rev-dependent mRNA export from the nucleus to the cytoplasm.
   6022..6122    +  CDS            Rev (fragment): human immunodeficiency virus 1 (HIV-1) Rev protein; rev; enhances nuclear export of unspliced and incompletely spliced viral mRNAs
   6141..6257    +  misc_feature   cPPT/CTS: central polypurine tract and central termination sequence of HIV-1
   6284..6660    +  promoter       TRE3G promoter: 3rd-generation Tet-responsive promoter that can be activated by binding of Tet-On® 3G
   6667..8100    +  CDS            PPM1H (fragment): PPM1H_HUMAN - Also known as ARHCL1, KIAA1157, URCC2. Experimental evidence at protein level: Swiss-Prot protein existence level 1. Dephosphorylates CDKN1B at 'Thr-187', thus removing a signal for proteasomal degradation. From Homo sapiens (Human).
   8175..8386    +  promoter       EF-1α core promoter: core promoter for human elongation factor EF-1α
   8399..8667    +  LTR            5' LTR (truncated): truncated 5' long terminal repeat (LTR) from human T-cell leukemia virus (HTLV) type 1
   8695..9312    +  CDS            tetR: TETR2_ECOLX - Experimental evidence at protein level: Swiss-Prot protein existence level 1. TetR is the repressor of the tetracycline resistance element; its N-terminal region forms a helix-turn-helix structure and binds DNA. Binding of tetracycline to TetR reduces the repressor affinity for the tetracycline resistance gene (tetA) promoter operator sites. From Escherichia coli.
>Addgene plasmid #208372 | Lenti-TO-Δ37-HA PPM1H | addgene full sequence | sequence record 465049 | Addgene NGS Result
TGGACCTATGGCCAAGCCTTTGTCTCAAGAAGAATCCACCCTCATTGAAAGAGCAACGGCTACAATCAAC
AGCATCCCCATCTCTGAAGACTACAGCGTCGCCAGCGCAGCTCTCTCTAGCGACGGCCGCATCTTCACTG
GTGTCAATGTATATCATTTTACTGGGGGACCTTGTGCAGAACTCGTGGTGCTGGGCACTGCTGCTGCTGC
GGCAGCTGGCAACCTGACTTGTATCGTCGCGATCGGAAATGAGAACAGGGGCATCTTGAGCCCCTGCGGA
CGGTGCCGACAGGTGCTTCTCGATCTGCATCCTGGGATCAAAGCCATAGTGAAGGACAGTGATGGACAGC
CGACGGCAGTTGGGATTCGTGAATTGCTGCCCTCTGGTTATGTGTGGGAGGGCTAAGTCGACAATCAACC
TCTGGATTACAAAATTTGTGAAAGATTGACTGGTATTCTTAACTATGTTGCTCCTTTTACGCTATGTGGA
TACGCTGCTTTAATGCCTTTGTATCATGCTATTGCTTCCCGTATGGCTTTCATTTTCTCCTCCTTGTATA
AATCCTGGTTGCTGTCTCTTTATGAGGAGTTGTGGCCCGTTGTCAGGCAACGTGGCGTGGTGTGCACTGT
GTTTGCTGACGCAACCCCCACTGGTTGGGGCATTGCCACCACCTGTCAGCTCCTTTCCGGGACTTTCGCT
TTCCCCCTCCCTATTGCCACGGCGGAACTCATCGCCGCCTGCCTTGCCCGCTGCTGGACAGGGGCTCGGC
TGTTGGGCACTGACAATTCCGTGGTGTTGTCGGGGAAATCATCGTCCTTTCCTTGGCTGCTCGCCTGTGT
TGCCACCTGGATTCTGCGCGGGACGTCCTTCTGCTACGTCCCTTCGGCCCTCAATCCAGCGGACCTTCCT
TCCCGCGGCCTGCTGCCGGCTCTGCGGCCTCTTCCGCGTCTTCGCCTTCGCCCTCAGACGAGTCGGATCT
CCCTTTGGGCCGCCTCCCCGCCTGGTACCTTTAAGACCAATGACTTACAAGGCAGCTGTAGATCTTAGCC
ACTTTTTAAAAGAAAAGGGGGGACTGGAAGGGCTAATTCACTCCCAACGAAGATAAGATCTGCTTTTTGC
TTGTACTGGGTCTCTCTGGTTAGACCAGATCTGAGCCTGGGAGCTCTCTGGCTAACTAGGGAACCCACTG
CTTAAGCCTCAATAAAGCTTGCCTTGAGTGCTTCAAGTAGTGTGTGCCCGTCTGTTGTGTGACTCTGGTA
ACTAGAGATCCCTCAGACCCTTTTAGTCAGTGTGGAAAATCTCTAGCAGTAGTAGTTCATGTCATCTTAT
TATTCAGTATTTATAACTTGCAAAGAAATGAATATCAGAGAGTGAGAGGAACTTGTTTATTGCAGCTTAT
AATGGTTACAAATAAAGCAATAGCATCACAAATTTCACAAATAAAGCATTTTTTTCACTGCATTCTAGTT
GTGGTTTGTCCAAACTCATCAATGTATCTTATCATGTCTGGCTCTAGCTATCCCGCCCCTAACTCCGCCC
ATCCCGCCCCTAACTCCGCCCAGTTCCGCCCATTCTCCGCCCCATGGCTGACTAATTTTTTTTATTTATG
CAGAGGCCGAGGCCGCCTCGGCCTCTGAGCTATTCCAGAAGTAGTGAGGAGGCTTTTTTGGAGGCCTAGA
CTTTTGCAGAGACCAAATTCGTAATCATGTCATAGCTGTTTCCTGTGTGAAATTGTTATCCGCTCACAAT
TCCACACAACATACGAGCCGGAAGCATAAAGTGTAAAGCCTGGGGTGCCTAATGAGTGAGCTAACTCACA
TTAATTGCGTTGCGCTCACTGCCCGCTTTCCAGTCGGGAAACCTGTCGTGCCAGCTGCATTAATGAATCG
GCCAACGCGCGGGGAGAGGCGGTTTGCGTATTGGGCGCTCTTCCGCTTCCTCGCTCACTGACTCGCTGCG
CTCGGTCGTTCGGCTGCGGCGAGCGGTATCAGCTCACTCAAAGGCGGTAATACGGTTATCCACAGAATCA
GGGGATAACGCAGGAAAGAACATGTGAGCAAAAGGCCAGCAAAAGGCCAGGAACCGTAAAAAGGCCGCGT
TGCTGGCGTTTTTCCATAGGCTCCGCCCCCCTGACGAGCATCACAAAAATCGACGCTCAAGTCAGAGGTG
GCGAAACCCGACAGGACTATAAAGATACCAGGCGTTTCCCCCTGGAAGCTCCCTCGTGCGCTCTCCTGTT
CCGACCCTGCCGCTTACCGGATACCTGTCCGCCTTTCTCCCTTCGGGAAGCGTGGCGCTTTCTCATAGCT
CACGCTGTAGGTATCTCAGTTCGGTGTAGGTCGTTCGCTCCAAGCTGGGCTGTGTGCACGAACCCCCCGT
TCAGCCCGACCGCTGCGCCTTATCCGGTAACTATCGTCTTGAGTCCAACCCGGTAAGACACGACTTATCG
CCACTGGCAGCAGCCACTGGTAACAGGATTAGCAGAGCGAGGTATGTAGGCGGTGCTACAGAGTTCTTGA
AGTGGTGGCCTAACTACGGCTACACTAGAAGAACAGTATTTGGTATCTGCGCTCTGCTGAAGCCAGTTAC
CTTCGGAAAAAGAGTTGGTAGCTCTTGATCCGGCAAACAAACCACCGCTGGTAGCGGTGGTTTTTTTGTT
TGCAAGCAGCAGATTACGCGCAGAAAAAAAGGATCTCAAGAAGATCCTTTGATCTTTTCTACGGGGTCTG
ACGCTCAGTGGAACGAAAACTCACGTTAAGGGATTTTGGTCATGAGATTATCAAAAAGGATCTTCACCTA
GATCCTTTTAAATTAAAAATGAAGTTTTAAATCAATCTAAAGTATATATGAGTAAACTTGGTCTGACAGT
TACCAATGCTTAATCAGTGAGGCACCTATCTCAGCGATCTGTCTATTTCGTTCATCCATAGTTGCCTGAC
TCCCCGTCGTGTAGATAACTACGATACGGGAGGGCTTACCATCTGGCCCCAGTGCTGCAATGATACCGCG
AGACCCACGCTCACCGGCTCCAGATTTATCAGCAATAAACCAGCCAGCCGGAAGGGCCGAGCGCAGAAGT
GGTCCTGCAACTTTATCCGCCTCCATCCAGTCTATTAATTGTTGCCGGGAAGCTAGAGTAAGTAGTTCGC
CAGTTAATAGTTTGCGCAACGTTGTTGCCATTGCTACAGGCATCGTGGTGTCACGCTCGTCGTTTGGTAT
GGCTTCATTCAGCTCCGGTTCCCAACGATCAAGGCGAGTTACATGATCCCCCATGTTGTGCAAAAAAGCG
GTTAGCTCCTTCGGTCCTCCGATCGTTGTCAGAAGTAAGTTGGCCGCAGTGTTATCACTCATGGTTATGG
CAGCACTGCATAATTCTCTTACTGTCATGCCATCCGTAAGATGCTTTTCTGTGACTGGTGAGTACTCAAC
CAAGTCATTCTGAGAATAGTGTATGCGGCGACCGAGTTGCTCTTGCCCGGCGTCAATACGGGATAATACC
GCGCCACATAGCAGAACTTTAAAAGTGCTCATCATTGGAAAACGTTCTTCGGGGCGAAAACTCTCAAGGA
TCTTACCGCTGTTGAGATCCAGTTCGATGTAACCCACTCGTGCACCCAACTGATCTTCAGCATCTTTTAC
TTTCACCAGCGTTTCTGGGTGAGCAAAAACAGGAAGGCAAAATGCCGCAAAAAAGGGAATAAGGGCGACA
CGGAAATGTTGAATACTCATACTCTTCCTTTTTCAATATTATTGAAGCATTTATCAGGGTTATTGTCTCA
TGAGCGGATACATATTTGAATGTATTTAGAAAAATAAACAAATAGGGGTTCCGCGCACATTTCCCCGAAA
AGTGCCACCTGACGTCTAAGAAACCATTATTATCATGACATTAACCTATAAAAATAGGCGTATCACGAGG
CCCTTTCGTCTCGCGCGTTTCGGTGATGACGGTGAAAACCTCTGACACATGCAGCTCCCGGAGACGGTCA
CAGCTTGTCTGTAAGCGGATGCCGGGAGCAGACAAGCCCGTCAGGGCGCGTCAGCGGGTGTTGGCGGGTG
TCGGGGCTGGCTTAACTATGCGGCATCAGAGCAGATTGTACTGAGAGTGCACCATATGCGGTGTGAAATA
CCGCACAGATGCGTAAGGAGAAAATACCGCATCAGGCGCCATTCGCCATTCAGGCTGCGCAACTGTTGGG
AAGGGCGATCGGTGCGGGCCTCTTCGCTATTACGCCAGCTGGCGAAAGGGGGATGTGCTGCAAGGCGATT
AAGTTGGGTAACGCCAGGGTTTTCCCAGTCACGACGTTGTAAAACGACGGCCAGTGCCAAGCTGACGCGT
GTAGTCTTATGCAATACTCTTGTAGTCTTGCAACATGGTAACGATGAGTTAGCAACATGCCTTACAAGGA
GAGAAAAAGCACCGTGCATGCCGATTGGTGGAAGTAAGGTGGTACGATCGTGCCTTATTAGGAAGGCAAC
AGACGGGTCTGACATGGATTGGACGAACCACTGAATTGCCGCATTGCAGAGATATTGTATTTAAGTGCCT
AGCTCGATACATAAACGGGTCTCTCTGGTTAGACCAGATCTGAGCCTGGGAGCTCTCTGGCTAACTAGGG
AACCCACTGCTTAAGCCTCAATAAAGCTTGCCTTGAGTGCTTCAAGTAGTGTGTGCCCGTCTGTTGTGTG
ACTCTGGTAACTAGAGATCCCTCAGACCCTTTTAGTCAGTGTGGAAAATCTCTAGCAGTGGCGCCCGAAC
AGGGACTTGAAAGCGAAAGGGAAACCAGAGGAGCTCTCTCGACGCAGGACTCGGCTTGCTGAAGCGCGCA
CGGCAAGAGGCGAGGGGCGGCGACTGGTGAGTACGCCAAAAATTTTGACTAGCGGAGGCTAGAAGGAGAG
AGATGGGTGCGAGAGCGTCAGTATTAAGCGGGGGAGAATTAGATCGCGATGGGAAAAAATTCGGTTAAGG
CCAGGGGGAAAGAAAAAATATAAATTAAAACATATAGTATGGGCAAGCAGGGAGCTAGAACGATTCGCAG
TTAATCCTGGCCTGTTAGAAACATCAGAAGGCTGTAGACAAATACTGGGACAGCTACAACCATCCCTTCA
GACAGGATCAGAAGAACTTAGATCATTATATAATACAGTAGCAACCCTCTATTGTGTGCATCAAAGGATA
GAGATAAAAGACACCAAGGAAGCTTTAGACAAGATAGAGGAAGAGCAAAACAAAAGTAAGACCACCGCAC
AGCAAGCGGCCACTGATCTTCAGACCTGGAGGAGGAGATATGAGGGACAATTGGAGAAGTGAATTATATA
AATATAAAGTAGTAAAAATTGAACCATTAGGAGTAGCACCCACCAAGGCAAAGAGAAGAGTGGTGCAGAG
AGAAAAAAGAGCAGTGGGAATAGGAGCTTTGTTCCTTGGGTTCTTGGGAGCAGCAGGAAGCACTATGGGC
GCAGCGTCAATGACGCTGACGGTACAGGCCAGACAATTATTGTCTGGTATAGTGCAGCAGCAGAACAATT
TGCTGAGGGCTATTGAGGCGCAACAGCATCTGTTGCAACTCACAGTCTGGGGCATCAAGCAGCTCCAGGC
AAGAATCCTGGCTGTGGAAAGATACCTAAAGGATCAACAGCTCCTGGGGATTTGGGGTTGCTCTGGAAAA
CTCATTTGCACCACTGCTGTGCCTTGGAATGCTAGTTGGAGTAATAAATCTCTGGAACAGATTTGGAATC
ACACGACCTGGATGGAGTGGGACAGAGAAATTAACAATTACACAAGCTTAATACACTCCTTAATTGAAGA
ATCGCAAAACCAGCAAGAAAAGAATGAACAAGAATTATTGGAATTAGATAAATGGGCAAGTTTGTGGAAT
TGGTTTAACATAACAAATTGGCTGTGGTATATAAAATTATTCATAATGATAGTAGGAGGCTTGGTAGGTT
TAAGAATAGTTTTTGCTGTACTTTCTATAGTGAATAGAGTTAGGCAGGGATATTCACCATTATCGTTTCA
GACCCACCTCCCAACCCCGAGGGGACCCGACAGGCCCGAAGGAATAGAAGAAGAAGGTGGAGAGAGAGAC
AGAGACAGATCCATTCGATTAGTGAACGGATCTCGACGGTATCGGTTAACTTTTAAAAGAAAAGGGGGGA
TTGGGGGGTACAGTGCAGGGGAAAGAATAGTAGACATAATAGCAACAGACATACAAACTAAAGAATTACA
AAAACAAATTACAAAATTCAAAATTTTATCGATACTAGTTCCACCCCACAGTGGTTTACTCCCTATCAGT
GATAGAGAACGTATGAAGAGTTTACTCCCTATCAGTGATAGAGAACGTATGCAGACTTTACTCCCTATCA
GTGATAGAGAACGTATAAGGAGTTTACTCCCTATCAGTGATAGAGAACGTATGACCAGTTTACTCCCTAT
CAGTGATAGAGAACGTATCTACAGTTTACTCCCTATCAGTGATAGAGAACGTATATCCAGTTTACTCCCT
ATCAGTGATAGAGAACGTATAAGCTTTAGGCGTGTACGGTGGGCGCCTATAAAAGCAGAGCTCGTTTAGT
GAACCGTCAGATCGCCTGGAGCAATTCCACAACACTTTTGTCTTATACCAACTTTCCGTACCACTTCCTA
CCCTCGTAAATCTAGAATGCGTTTCCCCTACGGGCGGCCAGAGTTCCTGGGGCTGTCTCAGGACGAGGTG
GAGTGCAGCGCCGACCACATCGCCCGCCCCATCCTCATCCTCAAGGAGACTCGGCGGCTGCCCTGGGCCA
CTGGCTACGCAGAGGTTATCAATGCCGGGAAGAGCACACACAATGAAGACCAAGCCAGCTGTGAGGTGCT
CACTGTGAAGAAGAAGGCAGGGGCCGTGACCTCAACCCCAAACAGGAACTCATCCAAGAGACGGTCCTCC
CTTCCCAATGGGGAAGGGCTGCAGCTGAAGGAGAACTCGGAATCCGAGGGTGTTTCCTGCCACTATTGGT
CGCTGTTTGACGGGCACGCGGGGTCCGGGGCCGCGGTGGTGGCGTCACGCCTGCTGCAGCACCACATCAC
GGAGCAGCTGCAGGACATCGTGGACATCCTGAAGAACTCCGCCGTCCTGCCCCCTACCTGCCTGGGGGAG
GAGCCTGAGAACACGCCCGCCAACAGCCGGACTCTGACCCGGGCAGCCTCCCTGCGCGGAGGGGTGGGGG
CCCCGGGCTCCCCCAGCACGCCCCCCACACGCTTCTTTACCGAGAAGAAGATTCCCCATGAGTGCCTGGT
CATCGGAGCGCTTGAAAGTGCATTCAAGGAAATGGACCTACAGATAGAACGAGAGAGGAGTTCATATAAT
ATATCTGGTGGCTGCACGGCCCTCATTGTGATTTGCCTTTTGGGGAAGCTGTATGTTGCAAATGCTGGGG
ATAGCAGGGCCATAATCATCAGAAATGGAGAAATTATCCCCATGTCTTCAGAATTTACCCCCGAGACGGA
GCGCCAGCGACTTCAGTACCTGGCATTCATGCAGCCTCACTTGCTGGGAAATGAGTTCACACATTTGGAG
TTTCCAAGGAGAGTACAGAGAAAGGAGCTTGGAAAGAAGATGCTCTACAGGGACTTTAATATGACAGGCT
GGGCATACAAAACCATTGAGGATGAGGACTTGAAGTTCCCCCTTATATATGGAGAAGGCAAGAAGGCCCG
GGTAATGGCAACTATTGGAGTGACCAGGGGACTTGGGGACCATGACCTGAAGGTGCATGACTCCAACATC
TACATTAAACCATTCCTGTCTTCAGCTCCAGAGGTAAGAATCTACGATCTTTCAAAATATGATCATGGAT
CAGATGATGTGCTGATCTTGGCCACTGATGGACTCTGGGACGTTTTATCAAATGAAGAAGTAGCAGAAGC
AATCACTCAGTTTCTTCCTAACTGTGATCCAGATGATCCTCACAGGTACACACTGGCAGCTCAGGACCTG
GTGATGCGTGCCCGGGGTGTGCTGAAGGACAGAGGATGGCGGATATCTAATGACCGACTGGGCTCAGGAG
ACGACATTTCTGTATATGTCATTCCTTTAATACATGGAAACAAGCTGTCAGCTAGCTACCCTTACGACGT
GCCAGACTACGCCTAAGGCCGCAAGGATCTGCGATCGCTCCGGTGCCCGTCAGTGGGCAGAGCGCACATC
GCCCACAGTCCCCGAGAAGTTGGGGGGAGGGGTCGGCAATTGAACGGGTGCCTAGAGAAGGTGGCGCGGG
GTAAACTGGGAAAGTGATGTCGTGTACTGGCTCCGCCTTTTTCCCGAGGGTGGGGGAGAACCGTATATAA
GTGCAGTAGTCGCCGTGAACGTTCTTTTTCGCAACGGGTTTGCCGCCAGAACACAGCTGAAGCTTCGAGG
GGCTCGCATCTCTCCTTCACGCGCCCGCCGCCCTACCTGAGGCCGCCATCCACGCCGGTTGAGTCGCGTT
CTGCCGCCTCCCGCCTGTGGTGCCTCCTGAACTGCGTCCGCCGTCTAGGTAAGTTTAAAGCTCAGGTCGA
GACCGGGCCTTTGTCCGGCGCTCCCTTGGAGCCTACCTAGACTCAGCCGGCTCTCCACGCTTTGCCTGAC
CCTGCTTGCTCAACTCTACGTCTTTGTTTCGTTTTCTGTTCTGCGCCGTTACAGATCCAAGCTGTGACCG
GCGCCTACGCCACCATGAGCCGGCTGGACAAGAGCAAAGTGATCAACAGCGCCCTGGAACTGCTGAACGG
CGTGGGCATCGAGGGCCTGACCACCCGGAAGCTGGCCCAGAAACTGGGCGTGGAACAGCCCACCCTGTAC
TGGCACGTGAAGAACAAGCGGGCCCTGCTGGACGCCCTGCCCATCGAGATGCTGGACCGGCACCACACCC
ACAGCTGCCCTCTGGAAGGCGAGAGCTGGCAGGACTTCCTGCGGAACAACGCCAAGAGCTACAGATGCGC
CCTGCTGAGCCACCGGGACGGCGCCAAAGTGCACCTGGGCACCAGACCCACCGAGAAGCAGTACGAGACA
CTGGAAAACCAGCTGGCCTTCCTGTGCCAGCAGGGCTTCAGCCTGGAAAACGCCCTGTACGCCCTGAGCG
CCGTGGGCCACTTCACCCTGGGCTGCGTGCTGGAAGAACAGGAACACCAGGTCGCCAAAGAGGAAAGAGA
GACACCCACCACCGACAGCATGCCCCCCCTGCTGAAGCAGGCCATCGAGCTGTTCGACAGACAGGGCGCC
GAGCCCGCCTTCCTGTTCGGCCTGGAACTGATCATCTGCGGCCTCGAGAAGCAGCTGAAGTGCGAGAGCG
GCGGACCCACCGACGCCCTGGACGACTTCGACCTGGACATGCTGCCCGCCGATGCCCTGGATGATTTTGA
TCTGGATATGCTCCCTGCTGACGCTCTCGATGACTTCGATCTCGATATGCTGCCAGGCGGAAGCGGAGCT
ACTAACTTCAGCCTGCTGAAGCAGGCTGGAGACGTGGAGGAGAACCC
