Features (pLannotate 1.2.2; 16 found; start..end, strand, type, name):
    278..1150    +  CDS            PPM1H (fragment): PPM1H_HUMAN - Also known as ARHCL1, KIAA1157, URCC2. Experimental evidence at protein level: Swiss-Prot protein existence level 1. Dephosphorylates CDKN1B at 'Thr-187', thus removing a signal for proteasomal degradation. From Homo sapiens (Human).
   1156..1248    -  CDS            lacI (fragment): lac repressor; lacI; The lac repressor binds to the lac operator to inhibit transcription in E. coli. This inhibition can be relieved by adding lactose or isopropyl-β-D-thiogalactopyranoside (IPTG).
   1431..2019    -  rep_origin     ori: high-copy-number ColE1/pMB1/pBR322/pUC origin of replication
   2190..3050    -  CDS            AmpR: β-lactamase; bla; confers resistance to ampicillin, carbenicillin, and related antibiotics
   3051..3155    -  promoter       AmpR promoter: bla
   3250..3285    +  CDS            rop (fragment): Rop protein, which maintains plasmids at low copy number; rop
   3387..3486    +  misc_feature   bom (fragment): basis of mobility region from pBR322
   3492..3646    -  CDS            lacZα (fragment): LacZα fragment of β-galactosidase; lacZ fragment
   3660..3886    +  promoter       RSV promoter: Rous sarcoma virus enhancer/promoter
   3887..4067    +  LTR            5' LTR (truncated): truncated 5' long terminal repeat (LTR) from HIV-1
   4114..4239    +  misc_feature   HIV-1 Ψ: packaging signal of human immunodeficiency virus type 1
   4223..4561    +  CDS            HIV-1 gag (fragment): gag protein from human immunodeficiency virus 1; gag
   4732..4965    +  misc_feature   RRE: The Rev response element (RRE) of HIV-1 allows for Rev-dependent mRNA export from the nucleus to the cytoplasm.
   5342..5442    +  CDS            Rev (fragment): human immunodeficiency virus 1 (HIV-1) Rev protein; rev; enhances nuclear export of unspliced and incompletely spliced viral mRNAs
   5461..5577    +  misc_feature   cPPT/CTS: central polypurine tract and central termination sequence of HIV-1
   5604..271     +  promoter       TRE3G promoter (across the origin): 3rd-generation Tet-responsive promoter that can be activated by binding of Tet-On® 3G
>Addgene plasmid #208372 | Lenti-TO-Δ37-HA PPM1H Sequencing Result | analyzer sequence | sequence record 416746
GAGTTTACTCCCTATCAGTGATAGAGAACGTATGACCAGTTTACTCCCTATCAGTGATAGAGAACGTATC
TACAGTTTACTCCCTATCAGTGATAGAGAACGTATATCCAGTTTACTCCCTATCAGTGATAGAGAACGTA
TAAGCTTTAGGCGTGTACGGTGGGCGCCTATAAAAGCAGAGCTCGTTTAGTGAACCGTCAGATCGCCTGG
AGCAATTCCACAACACTTTTGTCTTATACCAACTTTCCGTACCACTTCCTACCCTCGTAAATCTAGAATG
CGTTTCCCCTACGGGCGGCCAGAGTTCCTGGGGCTGTCTCAGGACGAGGTGGAGTGCAGCGCCGACCACA
TCGCCCGCCCCATCCTCATCCTCAAGGAGACTCGGCGGCTGCCCTGGGCCACTGGCTACGCAGAGGTTAT
CAATGCCGGGAAGAGCACACACAATGAAGACCAAGCCAGCTGTGAGGTGCTCACTGTGAAGAAGAAGGCA
GGGGCCGTGACCTCAACCCCAAACAGGAACTCATCCAAGAGACGGTCCTCCCTTCCCAATGGGGAAGGGC
TGCAGCTGAAGGAGAACTCGGAATCCGAGGGTGTTTCCTGCCACTATTGGTCGCTGTTTGACGGGCACGC
GGGGTCCGGGGCCGCGGTGGTGGCGTCACGCCTGCTGCAGCACCACATCACGGAGCAGCTGCAGGACATC
GTGGACATCCTGAAGAACTCCGCCGTCCTGCCCCCTACCTGCCTGGGGGAGGAGCCTGAGAACACGCCCG
CCAACAGCCGGACTCTGACCCGGGCAGCCTCCCTGCGCGGAGGGGTGGGGGCCCCGGGCTCCCCCAGCAC
GCCCCCCACACGCTTCTTTACCGAGAAGAAGATTCCCCATGAGTGCCTGGTCATCGGAGCGCTTGAAAGT
GCATTCAAGGAAATGGACCTACAGATAGAACGAGAGAGGAGTTCATATAATATATCTGGTGGCTGCACGG
CCCTCATTGTGATTTGCCTTTTGGGGAAGCTGTATGTTGCAAATGCTGGGGATAGCAGGGCCATAATCAT
CAGAAATGGAGAAATTATCCCCATGTCTTCAGAATTTACCCCCGAGACGGAGCGCCAGCGACTTCAGTAC
CTGGCATTCATGCAGCCTCACTTGCTGGGATGCGCTCACTGCCCGCTTTCCAGTCGGGAAACCTGTCGTG
CCAGCTGCATTAATGAATCGGCCAACGCGCGGGGAGAGGCGGTTTGCGTATTGGGCGCTCTTCCGCTTCC
TCGCTCACTGACTCGCTGCGCTCGGTCGTTCGGCTGCGGCGAGCGGTATCAGCTCACTCAAAGGCGGTAA
TACGGTTATCCACAGAATCAGGGGATAACGCAGGAAAGAACATGTGAGCAAAAGGCCAGCAAAAGGCCAG
GAACCGTAAAAAGGCCGCGTTGCTGGCGTTTTTCCATAGGCTCCGCCCCCCTGACGAGCATCACAAAAAT
CGACGCTCAAGTCAGAGGTGGCGAAACCCGACAGGACTATAAAGATACCAGGCGTTTCCCCCTGGAAGCT
CCCTCGTGCGCTCTCCTGTTCCGACCCTGCCGCTTACCGGATACCTGTCCGCCTTTCTCCCTTCGGGAAG
CGTGGCGCTTTCTCATAGCTCACGCTGTAGGTATCTCAGTTCGGTGTAGGTCGTTCGCTCCAAGCTGGGC
TGTGTGCACGAACCCCCCGTTCAGCCCGACCGCTGCGCCTTATCCGGTAACTATCGTCTTGAGTCCAACC
CGGTAAGACACGACTTATCGCCACTGGCAGCAGCCACTGGTAACAGGATTAGCAGAGCGAGGTATGTAGG
CGGTGCTACAGAGTTCTTGAAGTGGTGGCCTAACTACGGCTACACTAGAAGAACAGTATTTGGTATCTGC
GCTCTGCTGAAGCCAGTTACCTTCGGAAAAAGAGTTGGTAGCTCTTGATCCGGCAAACAAACCACCGCTG
GTAGCGGTGGTTTTTTTGTTTGCAAGCAGCAGATTACGCGCAGAAAAAAAGGATCTCAAGAAGATCCTTT
GATCTTTTCTACGGGGTCTGACGCTCAGTGGAACGAAAACTCACGTTAAGGGATTTTGGTCATGAGATTA
TCAAAAAGGATCTTCACCTAGATCCTTTTAAATTAAAAATGAAGTTTTAAATCAATCTAAAGTATATATG
AGTAAACTTGGTCTGACAGTTACCAATGCTTAATCAGTGAGGCACCTATCTCAGCGATCTGTCTATTTCG
TTCATCCATAGTTGCCTGACTCCCCGTCGTGTAGATAACTACGATACGGGAGGGCTTACCATCTGGCCCC
AGTGCTGCAATGATACCGCGAGACCCACGCTCACCGGCTCCAGATTTATCAGCAATAAACCAGCCAGCCG
GAAGGGCCGAGCGCAGAAGTGGTCCTGCAACTTTATCCGCCTCCATCCAGTCTATTAATTGTTGCCGGGA
AGCTAGAGTAAGTAGTTCGCCAGTTAATAGTTTGCGCAACGTTGTTGCCATTGCTACAGGCATCGTGGTG
TCACGCTCGTCGTTTGGTATGGCTTCATTCAGCTCCGGTTCCCAACGATCAAGGCGAGTTACATGATCCC
CCATGTTGTGCAAAAAAGCGGTTAGCTCCTTCGGTCCTCCGATCGTTGTCAGAAGTAAGTTGGCCGCAGT
GTTATCACTCATGGTTATGGCAGCACTGCATAATTCTCTTACTGTCATGCCATCCGTAAGATGCTTTTCT
GTGACTGGTGAGTACTCAACCAAGTCATTCTGAGAATAGTGTATGCGGCGACCGAGTTGCTCTTGCCCGG
CGTCAATACGGGATAATACCGCGCCACATAGCAGAACTTTAAAAGTGCTCATCATTGGAAAACGTTCTTC
GGGGCGAAAACTCTCAAGGATCTTACCGCTGTTGAGATCCAGTTCGATGTAACCCACTCGTGCACCCAAC
TGATCTTCAGCATCTTTTACTTTCACCAGCGTTTCTGGGTGAGCAAAAACAGGAAGGCAAAATGCCGCAA
AAAAGGGAATAAGGGCGACACGGAAATGTTGAATACTCATACTCTTCCTTTTTCAATATTATTGAAGCAT
TTATCAGGGTTATTGTCTCATGAGCGGATACATATTTGAATGTATTTAGAAAAATAAACAAATAGGGGTT
CCGCGCACATTTCCCCGAAAAGTGCCACCTGACGTCTAAGAAACCATTATTATCATGACATTAACCTATA
AAAATAGGCGTATCACGAGGCCCTTTCGTCTCGCGCGTTTCGGTGATGACGGTGAAAACCTCTGACACAT
GCAGCTCCCGGAGACGGTCACAGCTTGTCTGTAAGCGGATGCCGGGAGCAGACAAGCCCGTCAGGGCGCG
TCAGCGGGTGTTGGCGGGTGTCGGGGCTGGCTTAACTATGCGGCATCAGAGCAGATTGTACTGAGAGTGC
ACCATATGCGGTGTGAAATACCGCACAGATGCGTAAGGAGAAAATACCGCATCAGGCGCCATTCGCCATT
CAGGCTGCGCAACTGTTGGGAAGGGCGATCGGTGCGGGCCTCTTCGCTATTACGCCAGCTGGCGAAAGGG
GGATGTGCTGCAAGGCGATTAAGTTGGGTAACGCCAGGGTTTTCCCAGTCACGACGTTGTAAAACGACGG
CCAGTGCCAAGCTGACGCGTGTAGTCTTATGCAATACTCTTGTAGTCTTGCAACATGGTAACGATGAGTT
AGCAACATGCCTTACAAGGAGAGAAAAAGCACCGTGCATGCCGATTGGTGGAAGTAAGGTGGTACGATCG
TGCCTTATTAGGAAGGCAACAGACGGGTCTGACATGGATTGGACGAACCACTGAATTGCCGCATTGCAGA
GATATTGTATTTAAGTGCCTAGCTCGATACATAAACGGGTCTCTCTGGTTAGACCAGATCTGAGCCTGGG
AGCTCTCTGGCTAACTAGGGAACCCACTGCTTAAGCCTCAATAAAGCTTGCCTTGAGTGCTTCAAGTAGT
GTGTGCCCGTCTGTTGTGTGACTCTGGTAACTAGAGATCCCTCAGACCCTTTTAGTCAGTGTGGAAAATC
TCTAGCAGTGGCGCCCGAACAGGGACTTGAAAGCGAAAGGGAAACCAGAGGAGCTCTCTCGACGCAGGAC
TCGGCTTGCTGAAGCGCGCACGGCAAGAGGCGAGGGGCGGCGACTGGTGAGTACGCCAAAAATTTTGACT
AGCGGAGGCTAGAAGGAGAGAGATGGGTGCGAGAGCGTCAGTATTAAGCGGGGGAGAATTAGATCGCGAT
GGGAAAAAATTCGGTTAAGGCCAGGGGGAAAGAAAAAATATAAATTAAAACATATAGTATGGGCAAGCAG
GGAGCTAGAACGATTCGCAGTTAATCCTGGCCTGTTAGAAACATCAGAAGGCTGTAGACAAATACTGGGA
CAGCTACAACCATCCCTTCAGACAGGATCAGAAGAACTTAGATCATTATATAATACAGTAGCAACCCTCT
ATTGTGTGCATCAAAGGATAGAGATAAAAGACACCAAGGAAGCTTTAGACAAGATAGAGGAAGAGCAAAA
CAAAAGTAAGACCACCGCACAGCAAGCGGCCACTGATCTTCAGACCTGGAGGAGGAGATATGAGGGACAA
TTGGAGAAGTGAATTATATAAATATAAAGTAGTAAAAATTGAACCATTAGGAGTAGCACCCACCAAGGCA
AAGAGAAGAGTGGTGCAGAGAGAAAAAAGAGCAGTGGGAATAGGAGCTTTGTTCCTTGGGTTCTTGGGAG
CAGCAGGAAGCACTATGGGCGCAGCGTCAATGACGCTGACGGTACAGGCCAGACAATTATTGTCTGGTAT
AGTGCAGCAGCAGAACAATTTGCTGAGGGCTATTGAGGCGCAACAGCATCTGTTGCAACTCACAGTCTGG
GGCATCAAGCAGCTCCAGGCAAGAATCCTGGCTGTGGAAAGATACCTAAAGGATCAACAGCTCCTGGGGA
TTTGGGGTTGCTCTGGAAAACTCATTTGCACCACTGCTGTGCCTTGGAATGCTAGTTGGAGTAATAAATC
TCTGGAACAGATTTGGAATCACACGACCTGGATGGAGTGGGACAGAGAAATTAACAATTACACAAGCTTA
ATACACTCCTTAATTGAAGAATCGCAAAACCAGCAAGAAAAGAATGAACAAGAATTATTGGAATTAGATA
AATGGGCAAGTTTGTGGAATTGGTTTAACATAACAAATTGGCTGTGGTATATAAAATTATTCATAATGAT
AGTAGGAGGCTTGGTAGGTTTAAGAATAGTTTTTGCTGTACTTTCTATAGTGAATAGAGTTAGGCAGGGA
TATTCACCATTATCGTTTCAGACCCACCTCCCAACCCCGAGGGGACCCGACAGGCCCGAAGGAATAGAAG
AAGAAGGTGGAGAGAGAGACAGAGACAGATCCATTCGATTAGTGAACGGATCTCGACGGTATCGGTTAAC
TTTTAAAAGAAAAGGGGGGATTGGGGGGTACAGTGCAGGGGAAAGAATAGTAGACATAATAGCAACAGAC
ATACAAACTAAAGAATTACAAAAACAAATTACAAAATTCAAAATTTTATCGATACTAGTTCCACCCCACA
GTGGTTTACTCCCTATCAGTGATAGAGAACGTATGAAGAGTTTACTCCCTATCAGTGATAGAGAACGTAT
GCAGACTTTACTCCCTATCAGTGATAGAGAACGTATAAG
